>Addgene plasmid #116658 | pHAGE-RAF1-Q422R | addgene full sequence | sequence record 252922 | Addgene NGS Result
TGGAAGGGCTAATTCACTCCCAAAGAAGACAAGATATCCTTGATCTGTGGATCTACCACACACAAGGCTA
CTTCCCTGATTAGCAGAACTACACACCAGGGCCAGGGGTCAGATATCCACTGACCTTTGGATGGTGCTAC
AAGCTAGTACCAGTTGAGCCAGATAAGGTAGAAGAGGCCAATAAAGGAGAGAACACCAGCTTGTTACACC
CTGTGAGCCTGCATGGGATGGATGACCCGGAGAGAGAAGTGTTAGAGTGGAGGTTTGACAGCCGCCTAGC
ATTTCATCACGTGGCCCGAGAGCTGCATCCGGAGTACTTCAAGAACTGCTGATATCGAGCTTGCTACAAG
GGACTTTCCGCTGGGGACTTTCCAGGGAGGCGTGGCCTGGGCGGGACTGGGGAGTGGCGAGCCCTCAGAT
CCTGCATATAAGCAGCTGCTTTTTGCCTGTACTGGGTCTCTCTGGTTAGACCAGATCTGAGCCTGGGAGC
TCTCTGGCTAACTAGGGAACCCACTGCTTAAGCCTCAATAAAGCTTGCCTTGAGTGCTTCAAGTAGTGTG
TGCCCGTCTGTTGTGTGACTCTGGTAACTAGAGATCCCTCAGACCCTTTTAGTCAGTGTGGAAAATCTCT
AGCAGTGGCGCCCGAACAGGGACTTGAAAGCGAAAGGGAAACCAGAGGAGCTCTCTCGACGCAGGACTCG
GCTTGCTGAAGCGCGCACGGCAAGAGGCGAGGGGCGGCGACTGGTGAGTACGCCAAAAATTTTGACTAGC
GGAGGCTAGAAGGAGAGAGATGGGTGCGAGAGCGTCAGTATTAAGCGGGGGAGAATTAGATCGCGATGGG
AAAAAATTCGGTTAAGGCCAGGGGGAAAGAAAAAATATAAATTAAAACATATAGTATGGGCAAGCAGGGA
GCTAGAACGATTCGCAGTTAATCCTGGCCTGTTAGAAACATCAGAAGGCTGTAGACAAATACTGGGACAG
CTACAACCATCCCTTCAGACAGGATCAGAAGAACTTAGATCATTATATAATACAGTAGCAACCCTCTATT
GTGTGCATCAAAGGATAGAGATAAAAGACACCAAGGAAGCTTTAGACAAGATAGAGGAAGAGCAAAACAA
AAGTAAGACCACCGCACAGCAAGCGGCCGGCCGCTGATCTTCAGACCTGGAGGAGGAGATATGAGGGACA
ATTGGAGAAGTGAATTATATAAATATAAAGTAGTAAAAATTGAACCATTAGGAGTAGCACCCACCAAGGC
AAAGAGAAGAGTGGTGCAGAGAGAAAAAAGAGCAGTGGGAATAGGAGCTTTGTTCCTTGGGTTCTTGGGA
GCAGCAGGAAGCACTATGGGCGCAGCGTCAATGACGCTGACGGTACAGGCCAGACAATTATTGTCTGGTA
TAGTGCAGCAGCAGAACAATTTGCTGAGGGCTATTGAGGCGCAACAGCATCTGTTGCAACTCACAGTCTG
GGGCATCAAGCAGCTCCAGGCAAGAATCCTGGCTGTGGAAAGATACCTAAAGGATCAACAGCTCCTGGGG
ATTTGGGGTTGCTCTGGAAAACTCATTTGCACCACTGCTGTGCCTTGGAATGCTAGTTGGAGTAATAAAT
CTCTGGAACAGATTTGGAATCACACGACCTGGATGGAGTGGGACAGAGAAATTAACAATTACACAAGCTT
AATACACTCCTTAATTGAAGAATCGCAAAACCAGCAAGAAAAGAATGAACAAGAATTATTGGAATTAGAT
AAATGGGCAAGTTTGTGGAATTGGTTTAACATAACAAATTGGCTGTGGTATATAAAATTATTCATAATGA
TAGTAGGAGGCTTGGTAGGTTTAAGAATAGTTTTTGCTGTACTTTCTATAGTGAATAGAGTTAGGCAGGG
ATATTCACCATTATCGTTTCAGACCCACCTCCCAACCCCGAGGGGACCCGACAGGCCCGAAGGAATAGAA
GAAGAAGGTGGAGAGAGAGACAGAGACAGATCCATTCGATTAGTGAACGGATCTCGACGGTATCGCCGAA
TTCACAAATGGCAGTATTCATCCACAATTTTAAAAGAAAAGGGGGGATTGGGGGGTACAGTGCAGGGGAA
AGAATAGTAGACATAATAGCAACAGACATACAAACTAAAGAATTACAAAAACAAATTACAAAAATTCAAA
ATTTTCGGGTTTATTACAGGGACAGCAGAGATCCAGTTTGGACTAGTCGTGAGGCTCCGGTGCCCGTCAG
TGGGCAGAGCGCACATCGCCCACAGTCCCCGAGAAGTTGGGGGGAGGGGTCGGCAATTGAACCGGTGCCT
AGAGAAGGTGGCGCGGGGTAAACTGGGAAAGTGATGTCGTGTACTGGCTCCGCCTTTTTCCCGAGGGTGG
GGGAGAACCGTATATAAGTGCAGTAGTCGCCGTGAACGTTCTTTTTCGCAACGGGTTTGCCGCCAGAACA
CAGGTAAGTGCCGTGTGTGGTTCCCGCGGGCCTGGCCTCTTTACGGGTTATGGCCCTTGCGTGCCTTGAA
TTACTTCCACCTGGCTGCAGTACGTGATTCTTGATCCCGAGCTTCGGGTTGGAAGTGGGTGGGAGAGTTC
GAGGCCTTGCGCTTAAGGAGCCCCTTCGCCTCGTGCTTGAGTTGAGGCCTGGCCTGGGCGCTGGGGCCGC
CGCGTGCGAATCTGGTGGCACCTTCGCGCCTGTCTCGCTGCTTTCGATAAGTCTCTAGCCATTTAAAATT
TTTGATGACCTGCTGCGACGCTTTTTTTCTGGCAAGATAGTCTTGTAAATGCGGGCCAAGATCTGCACAC
TGGTATTTCGGTTTTTGGGGCCGCGGGCGGCGACGGGGCCCGTGCGTCCCAGCGCACATGTTCGGCGAGG
CGGGGCCTGCGAGCGCGGCCACCGAGAATCGGACGGGGGTAGTCTCAAGCTGGCCGGCCTGCTCTGGTGC
CTGGCCTCGCGCCGCCGTGTATCGCCCCGCCCTGGGCGGCAAGGCTGGCCCGGTCGGCACCAGTTGCGTG
AGCGGAAAGATGGCCGCTTCCCGGCCCTGCTGCAGGGAGCTCAAAATGGAGGACGCGGCGCTCGGGAGAG
CGGGCGGGTGAGTCACCCACACAAAGGAAAAGGGCCTTTCCGTCCTCAGCCGTCGCTTCATGTGACTCCA
CGGAGTACCGGGCGCCGTCCAGGCACCTCGATTAGTTCTCGAGCTTTTGGAGTACGTCGTCTTTAGGTTG
GGGGGAGGGGTTTTATGCGATGGAGTTTCCCCACACTGAGTGGGTGGAGACTGAAGTTAGGCCAGCTTGG
CACTTGATGTAATTCTCCTTGGAATTTGCCCTTTTTGAGTTTGGATCTTGGTTCATTCTCAAGCCTCAGA
CAGTGGTTCAAAGTTTTTTTCTTCCATTTCAGGTGTCGTGAAGCGGCCCTGCAGATATCAACAAGTTTGT
ACAAAAAAGCAGGCACCATGGAGCACATACAGGGAGCTTGGAAGACGATCAGCAATGGTTTTGGATTCAA
AGATGCCGTGTTTGATGGCTCCAGCTGCATCTCTCCTACAATAGTTCAGCAGTTTGGCTATCAGCGCCGG
GCATCAGATGATGGCAAACTCACAGATCCTTCTAAGACAAGCAACACTATCCGTGTTTTCTTGCCGAACA
AGCAAAGAACAGTGGTCAATGTGCGAAATGGAATGAGCTTGCATGACTGCCTTATGAAAGCACTCAAGGT
GAGGGGCCTGCAACCAGAGTGCTGTGCAGTGTTCAGACTTCTCCACGAACACAAAGGTAAAAAAGCACGC
TTAGATTGGAATACTGATGCTGCGTCTTTGATTGGAGAAGAACTTCAAGTAGATTTCCTGGATCATGTTC
CCCTCACAACACACAACTTTGCTCGGAAGACGTTCCTGAAGCTTGCCTTCTGTGACATCTGTCAGAAATT
CCTGCTCAATGGATTTCGATGTCAGACTTGTGGCTACAAATTTCATGAGCACTGTAGCACCAAAGTACCT
ACTATGTGTGTGGACTGGAGTAACATCAGACAACTCTTATTGTTTCCAAATTCCACTATTGGTGATAGTG
GAGTCCCAGCACTACCTTCTTTGACTATGCGTCGTATGCGAGAGTCTGTTTCCAGGATGCCTGTTAGTTC
TCAGCACAGATATTCTACACCTCACGCCTTCACCTTTAACACCTCCAGTCCCTCATCTGAAGGTTCCCTC
TCCCAGAGGCAGAGGTCGACATCCACACCTAATGTCCACATGGTCAGCACCACCCTGCCTGTGGACAGCA
GGATGATTGAGGATGCAATTCGAAGTCACAGCGAATCAGCCTCACCTTCAGCCCTGTCCAGTAGCCCCAA
CAATCTGAGCCCAACAGGCTGGTCACAGCCGAAAACCCCCGTGCCAGCACAAAGAGAGCGGGCACCAGTA
TCTGGGACCCAGGAGAAAAACAAAATTAGGCCTCGTGGACAGAGAGATTCAAGCTATTATTGGGAAATAG
AAGCCAGTGAAGTGATGCTGTCCACTCGGATTGGGTCAGGCTCTTTTGGAACTGTTTATAAGGGTAAATG
GCACGGAGATGTTGCAGTAAAGATCCTAAAGGTTGTCGACCCAACCCCAGAGCAATTCCAGGCCTTCAGG
AATGAGGTGGCTGTTCTGCGCAAAACACGGCATGTGAACATTCTGCTTTTCATGGGGTACATGACAAAGG
ACAACCTGGCAATTGTGACCCGGTGGTGCGAGGGCAGCAGCCTCTACAAACACCTGCATGTCCAGGAGAC
CAAGTTTCAGATGTTCCAGCTAATTGACATTGCCCGGCAGACGGCTCAGGGAATGGACTATTTGCATGCA
AAGAACATCATCCATAGAGACATGAAATCCAACAATATATTTCTCCATGAAGGCTTAACAGTGAAAATTG
GAGATTTTGGTTTGGCAACAGTAAAGTCACGCTGGAGTGGTTCTCAGCAGGTTGAACAACCTACTGGCTC
TGTCCTCTGGATGGCCCCAGAGGTGATCCGAATGCAGGATAACAACCCATTCAGTTTCCAGTCGGATGTC
TACTCCTATGGCATCGTATTGTATGAACTGATGACGGGGGAGCTTCCTTATTCTCACATCAACAACCGAG
ATCAGATCATCTTCATGGTGGGCCGAGGATATGCCTCCCCAGATCTTAGTAAGCTATATAAGAACTGCCC
CAAAGCAATGAAGAGGCTGGTAGCTGACTGTGTGAAGAAAGTAAAGGAAGAGAGGCCTCTTTTTCCCCAG
ATCCTGTCTTCCATTGAGCTGCTCCAACACTCTCTACCGAAGATCAACCGGAGCGCTTCCGAGCCATCCT
TGCATCGGGCAGCCCACACTGAGGATATCAATGCTTGCACGCTGACCACGTCCCCGAGGCTGCCTGTCTT
CTAGAACCCAGCTTTCTTGTACAAAGTGGTGATATCCAATTAACCCTCACTAAAGGTATTAGAGAGAAAT
TGTAGAGATTCCCTATAGTGAGTCGTATTACCACCCAACTTTTCTATACAAAGTGGTTGATATCCAGCAC
AGTGGCGGCCGCTCGAGTCTAGAGGGCCCGCGGTTCGAAGGTAAGCCTATCCCTAACCCTCTCCTCGGTC
TCGATTCTACGCGTACCGGTTAGTAATGAGATCCCTCCCCCCCCCCTAACGTTACTGGCCGAAGCCGCTT
GGAATAAGGCCGGTGTGCGTTTGTCTATATGTTATTTTCCACCATATTGCCGTCTTTTGGCAATGTGAGG
GCCCGGAAACCTGGCCCTGTCTTCTTGACGAGCATTCCTAGGGGTCTTTCCCCTCTCGCCAAAGGAATGC
AAGGTCTGTTGAATGTCGTGAAGGAAGCAGTTCCTCTGGAAGCTTCTTGAAGACAAACAACGTCTGTAGC
GACCCTTTGCAGGCAGCGGAACCCCCCACCTGGCGACAGGTGCCTCTGCGGCCAAAAGCCACGTGTATAA
GATACACCTGCAAAGGCGGCACAACCCCAGTGCCACGTTGTGAGTTGGATAGTTGTGGAAAGAGTCAAAT
GGCTCTCCTCAAGCGTATTCAACAAGGGGCTGAAGGATGCCCAGAAGGTACCCCATTGTATGGGATCTGA
TCTGGGGCCTCGGTGCACATGCTTTACATGTGTTTAGTCGAGGTTAAAAAAACGTCTAGGCCCCCCGAAC
CACGGGGACGTGGTTTTCCTTTGAAAAACACGATGATAATATGGCCACACATATGACCGAGTACAAGCCC
ACGGTGCGCCTCGCCACCCGCGACGACGTCCCCAGGGCCGTACGCACCCTCGCCGCCGCGTTCGCCGACT
ACCCCGCCACGCGCCACACCGTCGATCCGGACCGCCACATCGAGCGGGTCACCGAGCTGCAAGAACTCTT
CCTCACGCGCGTCGGGCTCGACATCGGCAAGGTGTGGGTCGCGGACGACGGCGCCGCGGTGGCGGTCTGG
ACCACGCCGGAGAGCGTCGAAGCGGGGGCGGTGTTCGCCGAGATCGGCCCGCGCATGGCCGAGTTGAGCG
GTTCCCGGCTGGCCGCGCAGCAACAGATGGAAGGCCTCCTGGCGCCGCACCGGCCCAAGGAGCCCGCGTG
GTTCCTGGCCACCGTCGGCGTCTCGCCCGACCACCAGGGCAAGGGTCTGGGCAGCGCCGTCGTGCTCCCC
GGAGTGGAGGCGGCCGAGCGCGCCGGGGTGCCCGCCTTCCTGGAGACCTCCGCGCCCCGCAACCTCCCCT
TCTACGAGCGGCTCGGCTTCACCGTCACCGCCGACGTCGAGGTGCCCGAAGGACCGCGCACCTGGTGCAT
GACCCGCAAGCCCGGTGCCTAAATCGATAGATCCTAATCAACCTCTGGATTACAAAATTTGTGAAAGATT
GACTGGTATTCTTAACTATGTTGCTCCTTTTACGCTATGTGGATACGCTGCTTTAATGCCTTTGTATCAT
GCTATTGCTTCCCGTATGGCTTTCATTTTCTCCTCCTTGTATAAATCCTGGTTGCTGTCTCTTTATGAGG
AGTTGTGGCCCGTTGTCAGGCAACGTGGCGTGGTGTGCACTGTGTTTGCTGACGCAACCCCCACTGGTTG
GGGCATTGCCACCACCTGTCAGCTCCTTTCCGGGACTTTCGCTTTCCCCCTCCCTATTGCCACGGCGGAA
CTCATCGCCGCCTGCCTTGCCCGCTGCTGGACAGGGGCTCGGCTGTTGGGCACTGACAATTCCGTGGTGT
TGTCGGGGAAATCATCGTCCTTTCCTTGGCTGCTCGCCTGTGTTGCCACCTGGATTCTGCGCGGGACGTC
CTTCTGCTACGTCCCTTCGGCCCTCAATCCAGCGGACCTTCCTTCCCGCGGCCTGCTGCCGGCTCTGCGG
CCTCTTCCGCGTCTTCGCCTTCGCCCTCAGACGAGTCGGATCTCCCTTTGGGCCGCCTCCCCGCCTGAGA
TCCTTTAAGACCAATGACTTACAAGGCAGCTGTAGATCTTAGCCACTTTTTAAAAGAAAAGGGGGGACTG
GAAGGGCTAATTCACTCCCAACGAAGACAAGATCTGCTTTTTGCTTGTACTGGGTCTCTCTGGTTAGACC
AGATCTGAGCCTGGGAGCTCTCTGGCTAACTAGGGAACCCACTGCTTAAGCCTCAATAAAGCTTGCCTTG
AGTGCTTCAAGTAGTGTGTGCCCGTCTGTTGTGTGACTCTGGTAACTAGAGATCCCTCAGACCCTTTTAG
TCAGTGTGGAAAATCTCTAGCAGTAGTAGTTCATGTCATCTTATTATTCAGTATTTATAACTTGCAAAGA
AATGAATATCAGAGAGTGAGAGGCCCGGGTTAATTAAGGAAAGGGCTAGATCATTCTTGAAGACGAAAGG
GCCTCGTGATACGCCTATTTTTATAGGTTAATGTCATGATAATAATGGTTTCTTAGACGTCAGGTGGCAC
TTTTCGGGGAAATGTGCGCGGAACCCCTATTTGTTTATTTTTCTAAATACATTCAAATATGTATCCGCTC
ATGAGACAATAACCCTGATAAATGCTTCAATAATATTGAAAAAGGAAGAGTATGAGTATTCAACATTTCC
GTGTCGCCCTTATTCCCTTTTTTGCGGCATTTTGCCTTCCTGTTTTTGCTCACCCAGAAACGCTGGTGAA
AGTAAAAGATGCTGAAGATCAGTTGGGTGCACGAGTGGGTTACATCGAACTGGATCTCAACAGCGGTAAG
ATCCTTGAGAGTTTTCGCCCCGAAGAACGTTTTCCAATGATGAGCACTTTTAAAGTTCTGCTATGTGGCG
CGGTATTATCCCGTGTTGACGCCGGGCAAGAGCAACTCGGTCGCCGCATACACTATTCTCAGAATGACTT
GGTTGAGTACTCACCAGTCACAGAAAAGCATCTTACGGATGGCATGACAGTAAGAGAATTATGCAGTGCT
GCCATAACCATGAGTGATAACACTGCGGCCAACTTACTTCTGACAACGATCGGAGGACCGAAGGAGCTAA
CCGCTTTTTTGCACAACATGGGGGATCATGTAACTCGCCTTGATCGTTGGGAACCGGAGCTGAATGAAGC
CATACCAAACGACGAGCGTGACACCACGATGCCTGTAGCAATGGCAACAACGTTGCGCAAACTATTAACT
GGCGAACTACTTACTCTAGCTTCCCGGCAACAATTAATAGACTGGATGGAGGCGGATAAAGTTGCAGGAC
CACTTCTGCGCTCGGCCCTTCCGGCTGGCTGGTTTATTGCTGATAAATCTGGAGCCGGTGAGCGTGGGTC
TCGCGGTATCATTGCAGCACTGGGGCCAGATGGTAAGCCCTCCCGTATCGTAGTTATCTACACGACGGGG
AGTCAGGCAACTATGGATGAACGAAATAGACAGATCGCTGAGATAGGTGCCTCACTGATTAAGCATTGGT
AACTGTCAGACCAAGTTTACTCATATATACTTTAGATTGATTTAAAACTTCATTTTTAATTTAAAAGGAT
CTAGGTGAAGATCCTTTTTGATAATCTCATGACCAAAATCCCTTAACGTGAGTTTTCGTTCCACTGAGCG
TCAGACCCCGTAGAAAAGATCAAAGGATCTTCTTGAGATCCTTTTTTTCTGCGCGTAATCTGCTGCTTGC
AAACAAAAAAACCACCGCTACCAGCGGTGGTTTGTTTGCCGGATCAAGAGCTACCAACTCTTTTTCCGAA
GGTAACTGGCTTCAGCAGAGCGCAGATACCAAATACTGTTCTTCTAGTGTAGCCGTAGTTAGGCCACCAC
TTCAAGAACTCTGTAGCACCGCCTACATACCTCGCTCTGCTAATCCTGTTACCAGTGGCTGCTGCCAGTG
GCGATAAGTCGTGTCTTACCGGGTTGGACTCAAGACGATAGTTACCGGATAAGGCGCAGCGGTCGGGCTG
AACGGGGGGTTCGTGCACACAGCCCAGCTTGGAGCGAACGACCTACACCGAACTGAGATACCTACAGCGT
GAGCTATGAGAAAGCGCCACGCTTCCCGAAGGGAGAAAGGCGGACAGGTATCCGGTAAGCGGCAGGGTCG
GAACAGGAGAGCGCACGAGGGAGCTTCCAGGGGGAAACGCCTGGTATCTTTATAGTCCTGTCGGGTTTCG
CCACCTCTGACTTGAGCGTCGATTTTTGTGATGCTCGTCAGGGGGGCGGAGCCTATGGAAAAACGCCAGC
AACGCGGCCTTTTTACGGTTCCTGGCCTTTTGCTGGCCTTTTGCTCACATGTTCTTTCCTGCGTTATCCC
CTGATTCTGTGGATAACCGTATTACCGCCTTTGAGTGAGCTGATACCGCTCGCCGCAGCCGAACGACCGA
GCGCAGCGAGTCAGTGAGCGAGGAAGCGGAAGAGCGCCCAATACGCAAACCGCCTCTCCCCGCGCGTTGG
CCGATTCATTAATGCAGCAAGCTCATGGCTGACTAATTTTTTTTATTTATGCAGAGGCCGAGGCCGCCTC
GGCCTCTGAGCTATTCCAGAAGTAGTGAGGAGGCTTTTTTGGAGGCCTAGGCTTTTGCAAAAAGCTCCCC
GTGGCACGACAGGTTTCCCGACTGGAAAGCGGGCAGTGAGCGCAACGCAATTAATGTGAGTTAGCTCACT
CATTAGGCACCCCAGGCTTTACACTTTATGCTTCCGGCTCGTATGTTGTGTGGAATTGTGAGCGGATAAC
AATTTCACACAGGAAACAGCTATGACATGATTACGAATTTCACAAATAAAGCATTTTTTTCACTGCATTC
TAGTTGTGGTTTGTCCAAACTCATCAATGTATCTTATCATGTCTGGATCAACTGGATAACTCAAGCTAAC
CAAAATCATCCCAAACTTCCCACCCCATACCCTATTACCACTGCCAATTACCTGTGGTTTCATTTACTCT
AAACCTGTGATTCCTCTGAATTATTTTCATTTTAAAGAAATTGTATTTGTTAAATATGTACTACAAACTT
AGTAGT
Features (pLannotate 1.2.2; 30 found; start..end, strand, type, name):
    377..634     +  LTR            5' LTR (truncated): truncated 5' long terminal repeat (LTR) from HIV-1
    681..806     +  misc_feature   HIV-1 Ψ: packaging signal of human immunodeficiency virus type 1
    790..1128    +  CDS            HIV-1 gag (fragment): gag protein from human immunodeficiency virus 1; gag
   1303..1536    +  misc_feature   RRE: The Rev response element (RRE) of HIV-1 allows for Rev-dependent mRNA export from the nucleus to the cytoplasm.
   1913..2013    +  CDS            Rev (fragment): human immunodeficiency virus 1 (HIV-1) Rev protein; rev; enhances nuclear export of unspliced and incompletely spliced viral mRNAs
   2058..2175    +  misc_feature   cPPT/CTS: central polypurine tract and central termination sequence of HIV-1
   2223..3401    +  promoter       EF-1α promoter: strong constitutive promoter for human elongation factor EF-1α
   3422..3442    +  protein_bind   attB1: mutant version of attB; core recombination site for the Gateway® BP reaction BP Clonase™
   3448..5391    +  CDS            RAF1: RAF1_HUMAN - Also known as RAF. Experimental evidence at protein level: Swiss-Prot protein existence level 1. Serine/threonine-protein kinase that acts as a regulatory link between the membrane-associated Ras GTPases and the MAPK/ERK cascade, and this critical regulatory link functions as a switch determining cell fate decisions including proliferation, differentiation, apoptosis, survival and oncogenic transformation. RAF1 activation initiates a mitogen-activated protein kinase (MAPK) cascade that comprises a sequential phosphorylation of the dual-specific MAPK kinases (MAP2K1/MEK1 and MAP2K2
   5396..5420    -  protein_bind   attB2: mutant version of attB; recombination site for the Gateway® BP reaction BP Clonase™
   5428..5446    +  promoter       T3 promoter: promoter for bacteriophage T3 RNA polymerase
   5472..5490    -  promoter       T7 promoter: promoter for bacteriophage T7 RNA polymerase
   5496..5514    -  protein_bind   attB4 (fragment): mutant version of attB; core recombination site for the Gateway® BP reaction BP Clonase™
   5570..5611    +  CDS            V5 tag: epitope tag from simian virus 5
   5737..6199    +  misc_feature   IRES: internal ribosome entry site (IRES) of the encephalomyocarditis virus (EMCV)
   6213..6810    +  CDS            PuroR (fragment): puromycin N-acetyltransferase; pac from Streptomyces; confers resistance to puromycin
   6826..7414    +  misc_feature   WPRE: woodchuck hepatitis virus posttranscriptional regulatory element
   7422..7487    +  CDS            nef (fragment): NEF_HV1Z2 - Experimental evidence at protein level: Swiss-Prot protein existence level 1. Extracellular Nef protein targets CD4(+) T-lymphocytes for apoptosis by interacting with CXCR4 surface receptors. From Human immunodeficiency virus type 1 group M subtype D (isolate Z2/CDC-Z34) (HIV-1).
   7489..7722    +  LTR            3' LTR (ΔU3): self-inactivating 3' long terminal repeat (LTR) from HIV-1
   7927..8031    +  promoter       AmpR promoter: bla
   8032..8892    +  CDS            AmpR: β-lactamase; bla; confers resistance to ampicillin, carbenicillin, and related antibiotics
   9063..9651    +  rep_origin     ori: high-copy-number ColE1/pMB1/pBR322/pUC origin of replication
   9834..9888    +  CDS            lacI (fragment): lac repressor; lacI; The lac repressor binds to the lac operator to inhibit transcription in E. coli. This inhibition can be relieved by adding lactose or isopropyl-β-D-thiogalactopyranoside (IPTG).
   9894..9987    +  rep_origin     SV40 ori (fragment): SV40 origin of replication
  10012..10049   +  CDS            lacI (fragment): lac repressor; lacI; The lac repressor binds to the lac operator to inhibit transcription in E. coli. This inhibition can be relieved by adding lactose or isopropyl-β-D-thiogalactopyranoside (IPTG).
  10062..10083   +  protein_bind   CAP binding site: CAP binding activates transcription in the presence of cAMP. E. coli catabolite activator protein
  10098..10128   +  promoter       lac promoter: promoter for the E. coli lac operon
  10136..10152   +  protein_bind   lac operator: The lac repressor binds to the lac operator to inhibit transcription in E. coli. This inhibition can be relieved by adding lactose or isopropyl-β-D-thiogalactopyranoside (IPTG). lac repressor encoded by lacI
  10186..10269   +  polyA_signal   SV40 poly(A) signal (fragment): SV40 polyadenylation signal
  10436..329     +  CDS            nef (fragment) (across the origin): NEF_HV1BR - Experimental evidence at protein level: Swiss-Prot protein existence level 1. Extracellular Nef protein targets CD4(+) T-lymphocytes for apoptosis by interacting with CXCR4 surface receptors (PubMed:14990729). From Human immunodeficiency virus type 1 group M subtype B (isolate BRU/LAI) (HIV-1).
