[The description below was written by a language model from this plasmid's Addgene catalogue record and pLannotate feature annotations shown in this document.]
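Description:
pHAGE-RAF1-Q422R is an HIV-1-based lentiviral expression plasmid of about 10.4 kb built on the pHAGE backbone, carrying human RAF1 (c-Raf/CRAF) with the Q422R substitution. In bacteria it is maintained through a high-copy ColE1/pUC-type origin and selected with ampicillin via β-lactamase. The viral portion runs from a truncated 5' LTR through the Ψ packaging signal (with an adjoining gag fragment), the Rev response element and the cPPT/CTS, and ends in a ΔU3 self-inactivating 3' LTR. These elements allow the transcript to be packaged, exported in a Rev-dependent manner and integrated into target cells, while the integrated provirus lacks LTR promoter activity. Short nef, Rev, lacI, SV40 ori and SV40 poly(A) fragments annotated elsewhere appear to be backbone remnants.

Between the LTRs, the constitutive human EF-1α promoter drives the RAF1 open reading frame, which is flanked by attB1 and attB2 sites consistent with its insertion by Gateway cloning. Downstream lie T3 and T7 promoter sequences, an attB4 fragment and a V5 epitope coding segment; the record does not indicate whether the V5 tag is fused in frame to RAF1. An EMCV IRES then directs translation of puromycin N-acetyltransferase from the same transcript, so puromycin selection enriches for transduced cells expressing the kinase, and a WPRE enhances transcript expression. RAF1 is a serine/threonine kinase linking Ras GTPases to the MEK/ERK cascade. This construct comes from a study that systematically annotated the function of somatic cancer mutations, and it serves for stable expression of the Q422R variant in mammalian cells to assess its functional effects.
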