Addgene plasmid #116658: pHAGE-RAF1-Q422R
Purpose: Lentiviral expression of RAF1 Q422R
Depositing lab: Gordon Mills & Kenneth Scott. Depositing organization: Baylor College of Medicine. Publication: Systematic Functional Annotation of Somatic Mutations in Cancer. Ng PK, Li J, Jeong KJ, Shao S, Chen H, Tsang YH, Sengupta S, Wang Z, Bhavana VH, Tran R, Soewito S, Minussi DC, Moreno D, Kong K, Dogruluk T, Lu H, Gao J, Tokheim C, Zhou DC, Johnson AM, Zeng J, Ip CKM, Ju Z, Wester M, Yu S, Li Y, Vellano CP, Schultz N, Karchin R, Ding L, Lu Y, Cheung LWT, Chen K, Shaw KR, Meric-Bernstam F, Scott KL, Yi S, Sahni N, Liang H, Mills GB. Cancer Cell. 2018 Mar 12;33(3):450-462.e10. doi: 10.1016/j.ccell.2018.01.021. PubMed 29533785.
Backbone
  Vector backbone: pHAGE
  Vector type: Lentiviral
Growth in bacteria
  Bacterial resistance: Ampicillin, 100 μg/mL
  Growth temperature: 37°C
  Growth strain: Stbl3
  Copy number: High Copy
Gene/Insert
  Gene/Insert name: RAF1
  Species: H. sapiens (human)
  Mutation: Q422R
  Entrez Gene: RAF1 (a.k.a. CMD1NN, CRAF, NS5, Raf-1, c-Raf)
  Cloning method: Gateway Cloning
Terms and licenses: Academic/Nonprofit Terms; Industry Terms: Not Available to Industry
How to cite: pHAGE-RAF1-Q422R was a gift from Gordon Mills & Kenneth Scott (Addgene plasmid # 116658 ; http://n2t.net/addgene:116658 ; RRID:Addgene_116658)
