>Addgene plasmid #116658 | pHAGE-RAF1-Q422R | depositor partial sequence | sequence record 219533 | insert
ATGGAGCACATACAGGGAGCTTGGAAGACGATCAGCAATGGTTTTGGATTCAAAGATGCCGTGTTTGATG
GCTCCAGCTGCATCTCTCCTACAATAGTTCAGCAGTTTGGCTATCAGCGCCGGGCATCAGATGATGGCAA
ACTCACAGATCCTTCTAAGACAAGCAACACTATCCGTGTTTTCTTGCCGAACAAGCAAAGAACAGTGGTC
AATGTGCGAAATGGAATGAGCTTGCATGACTGCCTTATGAAAGCACTCAAGGTGAGGGGCCTGCAACCAG
AGTGCTGTGCAGTGTTCAGACTTCTCCACGAACACAAAGGTAAAAAAGCACGCTTAGATTGGAATACTGA
TGCTGCGTCTTTGATTGGAGAAGAACTTCAAGTAGATTTCCTGGATCATGTTCCCCTCACAACACACAAC
TTTGCTCGGAAGACGTTCCTGAAGCTTGCCTTCTGTGACATCTGTCAGAAATTCCTGCTCAATGGATTTC
GATGTCAGACTTGTGGCTACAAATTTCATGAGCACTGTAGCACCAAAGTACCTACTATGTGTGTGGACTG
GAGTAACATCAGACAACTCTTATTGTTTCCAAATTCCACTATTGGTGATAGTGGAGTCCCAGCACTACCT
TCTTTGACTATGCGTCGTATGCGAGAGTCTGTTTCCAGGATGCCTGTTAGTTCTCAGCACAGATATTCTA
CACCTCACGCCTTCACCTTTAACACCTCCAGTCCCTCATCTGAAGGTTCCCTCTCCCAGAGGCAGAGGTC
GACATCCACACCTAATGTCCACATGGTCAGCACCACCCTGCCTGTGGACAGCAGGATGATTGAGGATGCA
ATTCGAAGTCACAGCGAATCAGCCTCACCTTCAGCCCTGTCCAGTAGCCCCAACAATCTGAGCCCAACAG
GCTGGTCACAGCCGAAAACCCCCGTGCCAGCACAAAGAGAGCGGGCACCAGTATCTGGGACCCAGGAGAA
AAACAAAATTAGGCCTCGTGGACAGAGAGATTCAAGCTATTATTGGGAAATAGAAGCCAGTGAAGTGATG
CTGTCCACTCGGATTGGGTCAGGCTCTTTTGGAACTGTTTATAAGGGTAAATGGCACGGAGATGTTGCAG
TAAAGATCCTAAAGGTTGTCGACCCAACCCCAGAGCAATTCCAGGCCTTCAGGAATGAGGTGGCTGTTCT
GCGCAAAACACGGCATGTGAACATTCTGCTTTTCATGGGGTACATGACAAAGGACAACCTGGCAATTGTG
ACCCGGTGGTGCGAGGGCAGCAGCCTCTACAAACACCTGCATGTCCAGGAGACCAAGTTTCAGATGTTCC
AGCTAATTGACATTGCCCGGCAGACGGCTCAGGGAATGGACTATTTGCATGCAAAGAACATCATCCATAG
AGACATGAAATCCAACAATATATTTCTCCATGAAGGCTTAACAGTGAAAATTGGAGATTTTGGTTTGGCA
ACAGTAAAGTCACGCTGGAGTGGTTCTCAGCAGGTTGAACAACCTACTGGCTCTGTCCTCTGGATGGCCC
CAGAGGTGATCCGAATGCAGGATAACAACCCATTCAGTTTCCAGTCGGATGTCTACTCCTATGGCATCGT
ATTGTATGAACTGATGACGGGGGAGCTTCCTTATTCTCACATCAACAACCGAGATCAGATCATCTTCATG
GTGGGCCGAGGATATGCCTCCCCAGATCTTAGTAAGCTATATAAGAACTGCCCCAAAGCAATGAAGAGGC
TGGTAGCTGACTGTGTGAAGAAAGTAAAGGAAGAGAGGCCTCTTTTTCCCCAGATCCTGTCTTCCATTGA
GCTGCTCCAACACTCTCTACCGAAGATCAACCGGAGCGCTTCCGAGCCATCCTTGCATCGGGCAGCCCAC
ACTGAGGATATCAATGCTTGCACGCTGACCACGTCCCCGAGGCTGCCTGTCTTCTAG
